>Addgene plasmid #152176 | pGBW-m4133840 | depositor full sequence | sequence record 295188 | Full Sequence
CACCATGTTTCATCTCGTTGACTTTCAGGTTACTATAGCAGAGATATTACTAATTATTATGAGGACTTTT
AAAGTTTCCATTTGGAATCTTGATTACATCATAAACCTCATAATTAAAAATTTATCTAAGTCACTAACTG
AGAATAAATATTCTCAATTAGATGAAGAGCAACCAATGGAGATTGATGAAAACCTTTACTTTCAGTCGGG
ACGGCGAATCCCGGGGCTGATAAATCCCTGGAAAAGGAGATGGAAGAAGAACTTTATTGCAGTGTCTGCG
GCTAACCGGTTCAAAAAGATCAGTTCAAGCGGCGCCCTAGATTACGACATTCCTACGACCGCCTCCGAGA
ATCTCTATTTCCAGGGTGAATTTGGCTTGGCACAACATGACGAGGCCGTCGATAACAAGTTTAATAAAGA
ACAGCAGAACGCTTTCTATGAGATCCTTCACTTACCAAATCTGAACGAAGAGCAACGCAACGCTTTCATT
CAGAGCCTGAAAGACGATCCCTCGCAGTCTGCAAATCTCCTGGCCGAAGCCAAGAAGCTGAATGACGCAC
AGGCTCCAAAAGTTGATAACAAGTTTAACAAGGAGCAGCAGAATGCTTTCTACGAGATATTGCACCTTCC
TAATCTGAATGAGGAACAAAGAAATGCATTTATCCAGTCCCTAAAAGACGATCCATCACAGAGTGCCAAC
CTGCTTGCGGAAGCCAAAAAGCTCAATGATGCCCAGGCCCCGAAAGTAGACGCGAACCATCAATAAGCTA
GCTTGACTGACTGAGATACAGCGTACCTTCAGCTCACAGACATGATAAGATACATTGATGAGTTTGGACA
AACCACAACTAGAATGCAGTGAAAAAAATGCTTTATTTGTGAAATTTGTGATGCTATTGCTTTATTTGTA
ACCATTATAAGCTGCAATAAACAAGTTAACAACAACAATTGCATTCATTTTATGTTTCAGGTTCAGGGGG
AGGTGTGGGAGGTTTTTTAAAGCAAGTAAAACCTCTACAAATGTGGTATTGGCCCATCTCTATCGGTATC
GTAGCATAACCCCTTGGGGCCTCTAAACGGGTCTTGAGGGGTTTTTTGTGCCCCTCGGGCCGGATTGCTA
TCTACCGGCATTGGCGCAGAAAAAAATGCCTGATGCGACGCTGCGCGTCTTATACTCCCACATATGCCAG
ATTCAGCAACGGATACGGCTTCCCCAACTTGCCCACTTCCATACGTGTCCTCCTTACCAGAAATTTATCC
TTAAGGTCGTCAGCTATCCTGCAGGCGATCTCTCGATTTCGATCAAGACATTCCTTTAATGGTCTTTTCT
GGACACCACTAGGGGTCAGAAGTAGTTCATCAAACTTTCTTCCCTCCCTAATCTCATTGGTTACCTTGGG
CTATCGAAACTTAATTAACCAGTCAAGTCAGCTACTTGGCGAGATCGACTTGTCTGGGTTTCGACTACGC
TCAGAATTGCGTCAGTCAAGTTCGATCTGGTCCTTGCTATTGCACCCGTTCTCCGATTACGAGTTTCATT
TAAATCATGTGAGCAAAAGGCCAGCAAAAGGCCAGGAACCGTAAAAAGGCCGCGTTGCTGGCGTTTTTCC
ATAGGCTCCGCCCCCCTGACGAGCATCACAAAAATCGACGCTCAAGTCAGAGGTGGCGAAACCCGACAGG
ACTATAAAGATACCAGGCGTTTCCCCCTGGAAGCTCCCTCGTGCGCTCTCCTGTTCCGACCCTGCCGCTT
ACCGGATACCTGTCCGCCTTTCTCCCTTCGGGAAGCGTGGCGCTTTCTCATAGCTCACGCTGTAGGTATC
TCAGTTCGGTGTAGGTCGTTCGCTCCAAGCTGGGCTGTGTGCACGAACCCCCCGTTCAGCCCGACCGCTG
CGCCTTATCCGGTAACTATCGTCTTGAGTCCAACCCGGTAAGACACGACTTATCGCCACTGGCAGCAGCC
ACTGGTAACAGGATTAGCAGAGCGAGGTATGTAGGCGGTGCTACAGAGTTCTTGAAGTGGTGGCCTAACT
ACGGCTACACTAGAAGAACAGTATTTGGTATCTGCGCTCTGCTGAAGCCAGTTACCTTCGGAAAAAGAGT
TGGTAGCTCTTGATCCGGCAAACAAACCACCGCTGGTAGCGGTGGTTTTTTTGTTTGCAAGCAGCAGATT
ACGCGCAGAAAAAAAGGATCTCAAGAAGATCCTTTGATCTTTTCTACGGGGTCTGACGCTCAGTGGAACG
AAAACTCACGTTAAGGGATTTTGGTCATGAGATTATCAAAAAGGATCTTCACCTAGATCCTTTTAAATTA
AAAATGAAGTTTTAAATCAATCTAAAGTATATATGAGTAAACTTGGTCTGACAGTTACCAATGCTTAATC
AGTGAGGCACCTATCTCAGCGATCTGTCTATTTCGTTCATCCATAGTTGCATTTAAATTTCCGAACTCTC
CAAGGCCCTCGTCGGAAAATCTTCAAACCTTTCGTCCGATCCATCTTGCAGGCTACCTCTCGAACGAACT
ATCGCAAGTCTCTTGGCCGGCCTTGCGCCTTGGCTATTGCTTGGCAGCGCCTATCGCCAGGTATTACTCC
AATCCCGAATATCCGAGATCGGGATCACCCGAGAGAAGTTCAACCTACATCCTCAATCCCGATCTATCCG
AGATCCGAGGAATATCGAAATCGGGGCGCGCCTGGTGTACCGAGAACGATCCTCTCAGTGCGAGTCTCGA
CGATCCATATCGTTGCTTGGCAGTCAGCCAGTCGGAATCCAGCTTGGGACCCAGGAAGTCCAATCGTCAG
ATATTGTACTCAAGCCTGGTCACGGCAGCGTACCGATCTGTTTAAACCTAGATATTGATAGTCTGATCGG
TCAACGTATAATCGAGTCCTAGCTTTTGCAAACATCTATCAAGAGACAGGATCAGCAGGAGGCTTTCGCA
TGAGTATTCAACATTTCCGTGTCGCCCTTATTCCCTTTTTTGCGGCATTTTGCCTTCCTGTTTTTGCTCA
CCCAGAAACGCTGGTGAAAGTAAAAGATGCTGAAGATCAGTTGGGTGCGCGAGTGGGTTACATCGAACTG
GATCTCAACAGCGGTAAGATCCTTGAGAGTTTTCGCCCCGAAGAACGCTTTCCAATGATGAGCACTTTTA
AAGTTCTGCTATGTGGCGCGGTATTATCCCGTATTGACGCCGGGCAAGAGCAACTCGGTCGCCGCATACA
CTATTCTCAGAATGACTTGGTTGAGTATTCACCAGTCACAGAAAAGCATCTTACGGATGGCATGACAGTA
AGAGAATTATGCAGTGCTGCCATAACCATGAGTGATAACACTGCGGCCAACTTACTTCTGACAACGATTG
GAGGACCGAAGGAGCTAACCGCTTTTTTGCACAACATGGGGGATCATGTAACTCGCCTTGATCGTTGGGA
ACCGGAGCTGAATGAAGCCATACCAAACGACGAGCGTGACACCACGATGCCTGTAGCAATGGCAACAACC
TTGCGTAAACTATTAACTGGCGAACTACTTACTCTAGCTTCCCGGCAACAGTTGATAGACTGGATGGAGG
CGGATAAAGTTGCAGGACCACTTCTGCGCTCGGCCCTTCCGGCTGGCTGGTTTATTGCTGATAAATCTGG
AGCCGGTGAGCGTGGGTCTCGCGGTATCATTGCAGCACTGGGGCCAGATGGTAAGCCCTCCCGTATCGTA
GTTATCTACACGACGGGGAGTCAGGCAACTATGGATGAACGAAATAGACAGATCGCTGAGATAGGTGCCT
CACTGATTAAGCATTGGTAACCGATTCTAGGTGCATTGGCGCAGAAAAAAATGCCTGATGCGACGCTGCG
CGTCTTATACTCCCACATATGCCAGATTCAGCAACGGATACGGCTTCCCCAACTTGCCCACTTCCATACG
TGTCCTCCTTACCAGAAATTTATCCTTAAGATCCCGAATCGTTTAAACTCGACTCTGGCTCTATCGAATC
TCCGTCGTTTCGAGCTTACGCGAACAGCCGTGGCGCTCATTTGCTCGTCGGGCATCGAATCTCGTCAGCT
ATCGTCAGCTTACCTTTTTGGCAGCGATCGCGGCTCCCGACATCTTGGACCATTAGCTCCACAGGTATCT
TCTTCCCTCTAGTGGTCATAACAGCAGCTTCAGCTACCTCTCAATTCAAAAAACCCCTCAAGACCCGTTT
AGAGGCCCCAAGGGGTTATGCTATCAATCGTTGCGTTACACACACAAAAAACCAACACACATCCATCTTC
GATGGATAGCGATTTTATTATCTAACTGCTGATCGAGTGTAGCCAGATCTAGTAATCAATTACGGGGTCA
TTAGTTCATAGCCCATATATGGAGTTCCGCGTTACATAACTTACGGTAAATGGCCCGCCTGGCTGACCGC
CCAACGACCCCCGCCCATTGACGTCAATAATGACGTATGTTCCCATAGTAACGCCAATAGGGACTTTCCA
TTGACGTCAATGGGTGGAGTATTTACGGTAAACTGCCCACTTGGCAGTACATCAAGTGTATCATATGCCA
AGTACGCCCCCTATTGACGTCAATGACGGTAAATGGCCCGCCTGGCATTATGCCCAGTACATGACCTTAT
GGGACTTTCCTACTTGGCAGTACATCTACGTATTAGTCATCGCTATTACCATGCTGATGCGGTTTTGGCA
GTACATCAATGGGCGTGGATAGCGGTTTGACTCACGGGGATTTCCAAGTCTCCACCCCATTGACGTCAAT
GGGAGTTTGTTTTGGCACCAAAATCAACGGGACTTTCCAAAATGTCGTAACAACTCCGCCCCATTGACGC
AAATGGGCGGTAGGCGTGTACGGTGGGAGGTCTATATAAGCAGAGCTGGTTTAGTGAACCGTCAGATCAG
ATCTTTGTCGATCCTACCATCCACTCGACACACCCGCCAGCGGCCGC
Features (pLannotate 1.2.2; 18 found; start..end, strand, type, name):
      5..187     +  CDS            NS6_SARS2: Experimental evidence at protein level: Swiss-Prot protein existence level 1. Disrupts cell nuclear import complex formation by tethering karyopherin alpha 2 and karyopherin beta 1 to the membrane. Retention of import factors at the ER/Golgi membrane leads to a loss of transport into the nucleus. Thereby prevents STAT1 nuclear translocation in response to interferon signaling, thus blocking the expression of interferon stimulated genes (ISGs) that display multiple antiviral activities (PubMed:33097660). Suppresses IFN-beta production possibly by blocking IRF3 nuclear translocation (PubMed:3297
    242..319     +  CDS            MYLK2 (fragment): MYLK2_HUMAN - Experimental evidence at protein level: Swiss-Prot protein existence level 1. Implicated in the level of global muscle contraction and cardiac function. Phosphorylates a specific serine in the N-terminus of a myosin light chain. From Homo sapiens (Human).
    401..751     +  CDS            spa (fragment): SPA_STAAU - Experimental evidence at protein level: Swiss-Prot protein existence level 1. Plays a role in the inhibition of the host innate and adaptive immune responses. Possesses five immunoglobulin-binding domains that capture both the fragment crystallizable region (Fc region) and the Fab region (part of Ig that identifies antigen) of immunoglobulins (By similarity). In turn, Staphylococcus aureus is protected from phagocytic killing via inhibition of Ig Fc region. In addition, the host elicited B-cell response is prevented due to a decrease of antibody-secreting cell proliferation that en
    816..937     -  polyA_signal   SV40 poly(A) signal: SV40 polyadenylation signal
    960..1029    -  CDS            large T antigen (fragment): large T antigen from SV40 (simian virus 40)
   1052..1098    +  terminator     T7 terminator: transcription terminator for bacteriophage T7 RNA polymerase
   1128..1264    +  terminator     rrnG terminator: transcription terminator from the E. coli ribosomal RNA rrnG operon (Albrechtsen et al., 1991)
   1309..1380    +  misc_feature   3' β-globin insulator: insulator downstream of the human β-globin locus (Farrell et al., 2002)
   1606..2194    -  rep_origin     ori: high-copy-number ColE1/pMB1/pBR322/pUC origin of replication
   2366..2430    -  CDS            bla(M) (fragment): β-lactamase lacking the signal sequence; bla(M); allows cytosolic expression of β-lactamase
   2940..3800    +  CDS            AmpR: β-lactamase; bla; confers resistance to ampicillin, carbenicillin, and related antibiotics
   3813..3949    +  terminator     rrnG terminator: transcription terminator from the E. coli ribosomal RNA rrnG operon (Albrechtsen et al., 1991)
   4101..4172    +  misc_feature   5' β-globin insulator: insulator upstream of the human β-globin locus (Farrell et al., 2002)
   4177..4223    -  terminator     T7 terminator: transcription terminator for bacteriophage T7 RNA polymerase
   4241..4289    -  polyA_signal   poly(A) signal: synthetic polyadenylation signal
   4370..4673    +  enhancer       CMV enhancer: human cytomegalovirus immediate early enhancer
   4746..4763    -  promoter       CMV promoter (fragment): human cytomegalovirus (CMV) immediate early promoter
   4826..4877    +  promoter       CMVd2 promoter: truncated human cytomegalovirus (CMV) immediate early promoter that yields moderately reduced expression relative to the full-length promoter
