[The description below was written by a language model from this plasmid's Addgene catalogue record and pLannotate feature annotations shown in this document.]
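Description:
pGBW-m4133840 is a mammalian expression plasmid built on the pTwist_CMV_6 backbone for producing the wild-type SARS-CoV-2 ORF6 accessory protein in transfected cells. It is maintained in E. coli through a high-copy ColE1/pUC-type origin and selected with ampicillin via a β-lactamase (AmpR) gene. The annotated sequence record is about 4.9 kb, somewhat larger than the sum of the catalogued backbone and insert sizes. The difference probably reflects the tag region, although the record does not explain it.

Expression is driven by the human cytomegalovirus immediate-early enhancer and promoter elements, which lie at the end of the circular map and read across the origin of numbering into the short ORF6 coding sequence. ORF6 is followed in the same orientation by a backbone-encoded C-terminal tandem affinity purification (TAP) tag, described as TEV-cleavable. The feature table detects its two affinity modules: a fragment matching myosin light chain kinase, consistent with a calmodulin-binding peptide, and a fragment of Staphylococcus aureus protein A carrying immunoglobulin-binding domains. The TEV site itself is not annotated. An SV40 polyadenylation signal lies downstream of the tag, though it is annotated on the opposite strand. The cassette is flanked by β-globin insulator elements, T7 and rrnG transcription terminators and a synthetic poly(A) signal upstream of the enhancer, which would help isolate it from read-through transcription.

ORF6 is annotated as an interferon antagonist that retains nuclear import factors at ER/Golgi membranes and blocks STAT1 nuclear translocation. The tagged construct suits expression of ORF6 in mammalian cells, two-step affinity purification and identification of host interaction partners.
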