Addgene plasmid #152176: pGBW-m4133840
Purpose: Mammalian expression plasmid for SARS-CoV-2 ORF6 protein
Depositing lab: Ginkgo Bioworks & Benjie Chen. Depositing organization: Ginkgo Bioworks.
Backbone
  Vector backbone: pTwist_CMV_6
  Backbone size w/o insert (bp): 4180
  Vector type: Mammalian Expression
Growth in bacteria
  Bacterial resistance: Ampicillin, 100 μg/mL
  Growth temperature: 37°C
  Growth strain: DH5alpha
  Copy number: High Copy
Gene/Insert
  Gene/Insert name: SARS-CoV-2 ORF6 protein
  Species: Severe acute respiratory syndrome coronavirus 2
  Insert size (bp): 179
  Mutation: wt
  Entrez Gene: ORF6 (a.k.a. GU280_gp06)
  Promoter: CMV
  Tag / fusion protein: Cleavable TEV;TapTag (C terminal on backbone)
  Cloning method: Unknown
Resource information
  A portion of this plasmid was derived from a plasmid made by: GinkgoBioworks
Depositor comments: NCBI reference sequence: YP_009724394.1
How to cite: pGBW-m4133840 was a gift from Ginkgo Bioworks & Benjie Chen (Addgene plasmid # 152176 ; http://n2t.net/addgene:152176 ; RRID:Addgene_152176)
